>Addgene plasmid #47071 | pBXCA3GH | depositor full sequence | sequence record 67097 | pBXCA3GH sequence 6553 bps
AAGAAACCAATTGTCCATATTGCATCAGACATTGCCGTCACTGCGTCTTTTACTGGCACTTCTCGCTAAC
CAAACCGGTAACCCCGCTTATTAAAAGCATTCTGTAACAAAGCGGGACCAAAGCCATGACAAAAACGCGT
AACAAAAGTGTCTATAATCACGGCAGAAAAGTCCACATTGATTATTTGCACGGCGTCACACTTTGCTATG
CCATAGCATTTTTATCCATAAGATTAGCGGATCCTACCTGACGCTTTTTATCGCAACTCTCTACTGTTTC
TCCATACCCGTTTTTTGGGCTAACAGGAGGAATTAACCATGAGTTGAAGAGCGACCTGCAGACTGGCTGT
GTATAAGGGAGCCTGACATTTATATTCCCCAGAACATCAGGTTAATGGCGTTTTTGATGTCATTTTCGCG
GTGGCTGAGATCAGCCACTTCTTCCCCGATAACGGAGACCGGCACACTGGCCATATCGGTGGTCATCATG
CGCCAGCTTTCATCCCCGATATGCACCACCGGGTAAAGTTCACGGGAGACTTTATCTGACAGCAGACGTG
CACTGGCCAGGGGGATCACCATCCGTCGCCCGGGCGTGTCAATAATATCACTCTGTACATCCACAAACAG
ACGATAACGGCTCTCTCTTTTATAGGTGTAAACCTTAAACTGCATTTCACCAGCCCCTGTTCTCGTCAGC
AAAAGAGCCGTTCATTTCAATAAACCGGGCGACCTCAGCCATCCCTTCCTGATTTTCCGCTTTCCAGCGT
TCGGCACGCAGACGACGGGCTTCATTCTGCATGGTTGTGCTTACCAGACCGGAGATATTGACATCATATA
TGCCTTGAGCAACTGATAGCTGTCGCTGTCAACTGTCACTGTAATACGCTGCTTCATAGCATACCTCTTT
TTGACATACTTCGGGTATACATATCAGTATATATTCTTATACCGCAAAAATCAGCGCGCAAATACGCATA
CTGTTATCTGGCTTTTAGTAAGCCGGATCCACGCGTTTACGCCCCGCCCTGCCACTCATCGCAGTACTGT
TGTAATTCATTAAGCATTCTGCCGACATGGAAGCCATCACAAACGGCATGATGAACCTGAATCGCCAGCG
GCATCAGCACCTTGTCGCCTTGCGTATAATATTTGCCCATGGTGAAAACGGGGGCGAAGAAGTTGTCCAT
ATTGGCCACGTTTAAATCAAAACTGGTGAAACTCACCCAGGGATTGGCTGAGACGAAAAACATATTCTCA
ATAAACCCTTTAGGGAAATAGGCCAGGTTTTCACCGTAACACGCCACATCTTGCGAATATATGTGTAGAA
ACTGCCGGAAATCGTCGTGGTATTCACTCCAGAGCGATGAAAACGTTTCAGTTTGCTCATGGAAAACGGT
GTAACAAGGGTGAACACTATCCCATATCACCAGCTCACCGTCTTTCATTGCCATACGGAATTCCGGATGA
GCATTCATCAGGCGGGCAAGAATGTGAATAAAGGCCGGATAAAACTTGTGCTTATTTTTCTTTACGGTCT
TTAAAAAGGCCGTAATATCCAGCTGAACGGTCTGGTTATAGGTACATTGAGCAACTGACTGAAATGCCTC
AAAATGTTCTTTACGATGCCATTGGGATATATCAACGGTGGTATATCCAGTGATTTTTTTCTCCATTTTA
GCTTCCTTAGCTCCTGAAAATCTCGACGGATCCTAACTCAAAATCCACACATTATACGAGCCGGAAGCAT
AAAGTGTAAAGCCTGGGGTGCCTAATGCGGCCGCCATAGTGACTGGATATGTTGTGTTTTACAGTATTAT
GTAGTCTGTTTTTTATGCAAAATCTAATTTAATATATTGATATTTATATCATTTTACGTTTCTCGTTCAG
CTTTTTTGTACAAACTTGTGATATCGAATTCGCTAGCTACCTTTCTCTTCTTTTTTGGATCTACCTTTCT
CTTCTTTTTTGGGGATCCACTAGTTTTGCTCTTCTGCAGGTCTGAACGATATCTTCGAAGCTCAGAAAAT
CGAATGGCACGAATTAGAAGTTTTGTTTCAAGGTCCACAATTCAGCAAAGGAGAAGAACTTTTCACTGGA
GTTGTCCCAATTCTTGTTGAATTAGATGGTGATGTTAATGGGCACAAATTTTCTGTCAGTGGAGAGGGTG
AAGGTGATGCTACATACGGAAAACTCACCCTTAAATTTATTTGCACTACTGGAAAACTACCTGTTCCTTG
GCCAACACTTGTCACTACTCTGACCTATGGTGTTCAATGCTTTTCCCGTTATCCGGATCACATGAAACGG
CATGACTTTTTCAAGAGTGCCATGCCCGAAGGTTATGTACAGGAACGCACTATATCTTTCAAAGATGACG
GGAACTACAAGACGCGTGCTGAAGTCAAGTTTGAAGGTGATACCCTTGTTAATCGTATCGAGTTAAAGGG
TATTGATTTTAAAGAAGATGGAAACATTCTCGGACACAAACTAGAGTACAACTATAACTCACACAATGTA
TACATCACGGCAGACAAACAAAAGAATGGAATCAAAGCTAACTTCAAAATTCGCCACAACATTGAAGATG
GTTCCGTTCAACTAGCAGACCATTATCAACAAAATACTCCAATTGGCGATGGCCCTGTCCTTTTACCAGA
CAACCATTACCTGTCGACACAATCTGCCCTTTCGAAAGATCCCAACGAAAAGCGTGACCACATGGTCCTT
CTTGAGTTTGTAACTGCTGCTGGGATTACACATGGCATGGATGAGCTCTACAAAACTAGTCATCATCATC
ACCATCATCATCACCATCATTAAGTCGACCATCTAGAACAAAAACTCATCTCAGAAGAGGATCTGAATAG
CGCCGTCGACCATCATCATCATCATCATTGAGTTTAAACGGTCTCCAGCTTGGCTGTTTTGGCGGATGAG
AGAAGATTTTCAGCCTGATACAGATTAAATCAGAACGCAGAAGCGGTCTGATAAAACAGAATTTGCCTGG
CGGCAGTAGCGCGGTGGTCCCACCTGACCCCATGCCGAACTCAGAAGTGAAACGCCGTAGCGCCGATGGT
AGTGTGGGGTCTCCCCATGCGAGAGTAGGGAACTGCCAGGCATCAAATAAAACGAAAGGCTCAGTCGAAA
GACTGGGCCTTTCGTTTTATCTGTTGTTTGTCGGTGAACGCTCTCCTGAGTAGGACAAATCCGCCGGGAG
CGGATTTGAACGTTGCGAAGCAACGGCCCGGAGGGTGGCGGGCAGGACGCCCGCCATAAACTGCCAGGCA
TCAAATTAAGCAGAAGGCCATCCTGACGGATGGCCTTTTTGCGTTTCTACAAACTCTTTTGTTTATTTTT
CTAAATACATTCAAATATGTATCCGCTCATGAGACAATAACCCTGATAAATGCTTCAATAATATTGAAAA
AGGAAGAGTATGAGTATTCAACATTTCCGTGTCGCCCTTATTCCCTTTTTTGCGGCATTTTGCCTTCCTG
TTTTTGCTCACCCAGAAACGCTGGTGAAAGTAAAAGATGCTGAAGATCAGTTGGGTGCACGAGTGGGTTA
CATCGAACTGGATCTCAACAGCGGTAAGATCCTTGAGAGTTTTCGCCCCGAAGAACGTTTTCCAATGATG
AGCACTTTTAAAGTTCTGCTATGTGGCGCGGTATTATCCCGTGTTGACGCCGGGCAAGAGCAACTCGGTC
GCCGCATACACTATTCTCAGAATGACTTGGTTGAGTACTCACCAGTCACAGAAAAGCATCTTACGGATGG
CATGACAGTAAGAGAATTATGCAGTGCTGCCATAACCATGAGTGATAACACTGCGGCCAACTTACTTCTG
ACAACGATCGGAGGACCGAAGGAGCTAACCGCTTTTTTGCACAACATGGGGGATCATGTAACTCGCCTTG
ATCGTTGGGAACCGGAGCTGAATGAAGCCATACCAAACGACGAGCGTGACACCACGATGCCTGTAGCAAT
GGCAACAACGTTGCGCAAACTATTAACTGGCGAACTACTTACTCTAGCTTCCCGGCAACAATTAATAGAC
TGGATGGAGGCGGATAAAGTTGCAGGACCACTTCTGCGCTCGGCCCTTCCGGCTGGCTGGTTTATTGCTG
ATAAATCTGGAGCCGGTGAGCGTGGGTCTCGCGGTATCATTGCAGCACTGGGGCCAGATGGTAAGCCCTC
CCGTATCGTAGTTATCTACACGACGGGGAGTCAGGCAACTATGGATGAACGAAATAGACAGATCGCTGAG
ATAGGTGCCTCACTGATTAAGCATTGGTAACTGTCAGACCAAGTTTACTCATATATACTTTAGATTGATT
TAAAACTTCATTTTTAATTTAAAAGGATCTAGGTGAAGATCCTTTTTGATAATCTCATGACCAAAATCCC
TTAACGTGAGTTTTCGTTCCACTGAGCGTCAGACCCCGTAGAAAAGATCAAAGGATCTTCTTGAGATCCT
TTTTTTCTGCGCGTAATCTGCTGCTTGCAAACAAAAAAACCACCGCTACCAGCGGTGGTTTGTTTGCCGG
ATCAAGAGCTACCAACTCTTTTTCCGAAGGTAACTGGCTTCAGCAGAGCGCAGATACCAAATACTGTCCT
TCTAGTGTAGCCGTAGTTAGGCCACCACTTCAAGAACTCTGTAGCACCGCCTACATACCTCGCTCTGCTA
ATCCTGTTACCAGTGGCTGCTGCCAGTGGCGATAAGTCGTGTCTTACCGGGTTGGACTCAAGACGATAGT
TACCGGATAAGGCGCAGCGGTCGGGCTGAACGGGGGGTTCGTGCACACAGCCCAGCTTGGAGCGAACGAC
CTACACCGAACTGAGATACCTACAGCGTGAGCTATGAGAAAGCGCCACGCTTCCCGAAGGGAGAAAGGCG
GACAGGTATCCGGTAAGCGGCAGGGTCGGAACAGGAGAGCGCACGAGGGAGCTTCCAGGGGGAAACGCCT
GGTATCTTTATAGTCCTGTCGGGTTTCGCCACCTCTGACTTGAGCGTCGATTTTTGTGATGCTCGTCAGG
GGGGCGGAGCCTATGGAAAAACGCCAGCAACGCGGCCTTTTTACGGTTCCTGGCCTTTTGCTGGCCTTTT
GCTCACATGTTCTTTCCTGCGTTATCCCCTGATTCTGTGGATAACCGTATTACCGCCTTTGAGTGAGCTG
ATACCGCTCGCCGCAGCCGAACGACCGAGCGCAGCGAGTCAGTGAGCGAGGAAGCGGAAGTGCCCCTGAT
GCGGTATTTTCTCCTTACGCATCTGTGCGGTATTTCACACCGCATATGGTGCACTCTCAGTACAATCTGC
TCTGATGCCGCATAGTTAAGCCAGTATACACTCCGCTATCGCTACGTGACTGGGTCATGGCTGCGCCCCG
ACACCCGCCAACACCCGCTGACGCGCCCTGACGGGCTTGTCTGCTCCCGGCATCCGCTTACAGACAAGCT
GTGACCGTCTCCGGGAGCTGCATGTGTCAGAGGTTTTCACCGTCATCACCGAAACGCGCGAGGCAGCAGA
TCAATTCGCGCGCGAAGGCGAAGCGGCATGCATAATGTGCCTGTCAAATGGACGAAGCAGGGATTCTGCA
AACCCTATGCTACTCCGTCAAGCCGTCAATTGTCTGATTCGTTACCAATTATGACAACTTGACGGCTACA
TCATTCACTTTTTCTTCACAACCGGCACGGAACTCGCTCGGGCTGGCCCCGGTGCATTTTTTAAATACCC
GCGAGAAATAGAGTTGATCGTCAAAACCAACATTGCGACCGACGGTGGCGATAGGCATCCGGGTGGTGCT
CAAAAGCAGCTTCGCCTGGCTGATACGTTGGTCCTCGCGCCAGCTTAAGACGCTAATCCCTAACTGCTGG
CGGAAAAGATGTGACAGACGCGACGGCGACAAGCAAACATGCTGTGCGACGCTGGCGATATCAAAATTGC
TGTCTGCCAGGTGATCGCTGATGTACTGACAAGCCTCGCGTACCCGATTATCCATCGGTGGATGGAGCGA
CTCGTTAATCGCTTCCATGCGCCGCAGTAACAATTGCTCAAGCAGATTTATCGCCAGCAGCTCCGAATAG
CGCCCTTCCCCTTGCCCGGCGTTAATGATTTGCCCAAACAGGTCGCTGAAATGCGGCTGGTGCGCTTCAT
CCGGGCGAAAGAACCCCGTATTGGCAAATATTGACGGCCAGTTAAGCCATTCATGCCAGTAGGCGCGCGG
ACGAAAGTAAACCCACTGGTGATACCATTCGCGAGCCTCCGGATGACGACCGTAGTGATGAATCTCTCCT
GGCGGGAACAGCAAAATATCACCCGGTCGGCAAACAAATTCTCGTCCCTGATTTTTCACCACCCCCTGAC
CGCGAATGGTGAGATTGAGAATATAACCTTTCATTCCCAGCGGTCGGTCGATAAAAAAATCGAGATAACC
GTTGGCCTCAATCGGCGTTAAACCCGCCACCAGATGGGCATTAAACGAGTATCCCGGCAGCAGGGGATCA
TTTTGCGCTTCAGCCATACTTTTCATACTCCCGCCATTCAGAG
Features (pLannotate 1.2.2; 21 found; start..end, strand, type, name):
    120..285     +  promoter       araBAD promoter: araBAD; promoter of the L-arabinose operon of E. coli; the araC regulatory gene is transcribed in the opposite direction (Guzman et al., 1995)
    373..675     -  CDS            ccdB: CCDB_ECOLI - Also known as G, letB, letD. Experimental evidence at protein level: Swiss-Prot protein existence level 1. Toxic component of a type II toxin-antitoxin (TA) system, functioning in plasmid maintainence. Responsible for the post- segregational killing (PSK) of plasmid-free cells, also referred to as a plasmid addiction system. Half-life of over 2 hours. Cell killing by CcdB is accompanied by filamentation, defects in chromosome and plasmid segregation, defects in cell division, formation of anucleate cells, decreased DNA synthesis and plasmid loss. Interferes with the activity of DN
    680..838     -  CDS            ccdA (fragment): CCDA_ECO57 - Also known as H, letA. Experimental evidence at protein level: Swiss-Prot protein existence level 1. Antitoxin component of a type II toxin-antitoxin (TA) system which inhibits the post-segregational killing (PSK) of plasmid-free cells, also referred to as a plasmid addiction system. Binds to and blocks the activity of CcdB; will also remove bound CcdB protein from the CcdB-GyrA complex by forming a CcdA-CcdB complex, a process termed rejuvenation. Functions as a transcriptional corepressor for the ccdAB operon, repression also requires CcdB (By similarity). From Escherichia coli
   1017..1676    -  CDS            CmR: chloramphenicol acetyltransferase; cat; confers resistance to chloramphenicol
   1677..1706    -  promoter       cat promoter (fragment): promoter of the E. coli cat gene encoding chloramphenicol acetyltransferase
   1730..1760    -  promoter       lac UV5 promoter: E. coli lac promoter with an "up" mutation
   1785..1909    -  protein_bind   attR1: mutant version of attR; recombination site for the Gateway® LR reaction LR Clonase™
   1928..1948    -  CDS            SV40 NLS: nuclear localization signal of SV40 (simian virus 40) large T antigen
   1952..1972    -  CDS            SV40 NLS: nuclear localization signal of SV40 (simian virus 40) large T antigen
   2002..2043    +  CDS            AviTag™ (fragment): peptide tag that allows for enzymatic biotinylation
   2074..2784    +  CDS            Folding Reporter GFP: Folding Reporter GFP is a basic (constitutively fluorescent) green fluorescent protein published in 1999, derived from Aequorea victoria.
   2881..2898    +  CDS            capTEV™ (fragment): composite tag for in vivo biotinylation, TEV protease cleavage, and 6xHis tagging
   3005..3120    +  ncRNA          5S rRNA: Accession: RF00001 - 5S ribosomal RNA
   3124..3210    +  terminator     rrnB T1 terminator: Escherichia coli rrnB; transcription terminator T1 from the E. coli rrnB gene
   3302..3329    +  terminator     rrnB T2 terminator: transcription terminator T2 from the E. coli rrnB gene
   3348..3439    +  promoter       AmpR promoter: bla
   3440..4300    +  CDS            AmpR: β-lactamase; bla; confers resistance to ampicillin, carbenicillin, and related antibiotics
   4471..5059    +  rep_origin     ori: high-copy-number ColE1/pMB1/pBR322/pUC origin of replication
   5245..5385    -  misc_feature   bom: basis of mobility region from pBR322
   5487..5527    -  CDS            rop (fragment): Rop protein, which maintains plasmids at low copy number; rop
   5649..6527    -  CDS            araC: L-arabinose regulatory protein; araC
