[The description below was written by a language model from this plasmid's Addgene catalogue record and pLannotate feature annotations shown in this document.]
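Description:
pBXCA3GH is an empty bacterial expression backbone derived from pBAD24 and adapted for FX cloning, a high-throughput subcloning approach developed for structural biology. Expression is driven by the arabinose-inducible araBAD promoter, with the divergently transcribed araC regulator carried on the same plasmid, and transcription is terminated by the rrnB T1 and T2 terminators. The plasmid replicates in E. coli from a ColE1/pMB1-type origin (a bom site and only a fragment of rop are annotated; the record lists copy number as unknown) and carries a β-lactamase gene for ampicillin selection.

Between the promoter and the tag region sits a counterselection stuffer in reverse orientation, comprising the ccdB toxin gene, a ccdA fragment and a chloramphenicol acetyltransferase gene. This explains the dual chloramphenicol and ampicillin selection and the need to propagate the empty vector in the ccdB-tolerant strain DB3.1. Replacing the stuffer with an open reading frame removes ccdB, so that only recombinant plasmids should survive in ordinary ccdB-sensitive strains. The inserted gene is then fused in frame to a C-terminal module consisting of an Avi-tag for enzymatic biotinylation, a 3C (PreScission) protease cleavage site, GFP (annotated as the folding reporter variant) and a decahistidine tag. This arrangement allows expression and folding to be followed by fluorescence and the protein to be purified by metal affinity. 3C cleavage should remove GFP and the His tag while leaving the Avi-tag on the target.

The automated annotation does not label the 3C site, and it marks the His region only as a partial match to a composite tag. The attR1 and short SV40 NLS calls beside the stuffer are probably incidental matches or cassette remnants rather than functional design elements. The annotated sequence record is 6,553 nt, longer than the listed backbone size of 5,779 bp.
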