Addgene plasmid #47071: pBXCA3GH
Purpose: (Empty Backbone) FX cloning E.coli expression vector with araBAD promoter and C-terminal Avi-tag, 3C protease cleavage site, GFP and 10x His tags
Depositing lab: Raimund Dutzler & Eric Geertsma. Depositing organization: University of Zurich. Publication: A versatile and efficient high-throughput cloning tool for structural biology. Geertsma ER, Dutzler R. Biochemistry. 2011 Apr 19;50(15):3272-8. Epub 2011 Mar 25. 10.1021/bi200178z PubMed 21410291.
Backbone
  Vector backbone: pBAD24
  Backbone manufacturer: LM Guzman
  Backbone size (bp): 5779
  Modifications to backbone: modified for compatibility with FX cloning and added tags/fusion proteins
  Vector type: Bacterial Expression
  Promoter: araBAD
  Tag / fusion protein: Avi-tag (C terminal on backbone); 3C protease site (PreScission site) (C terminal on backbone); GFP (C terminal on backbone); decaHIS (10x His) (C terminal on backbone)
Growth in bacteria
  Bacterial resistance: Chloramphenicol and Ampicillin, 25 & 100 μg/mL
  Growth temperature: 37°C
  Growth strain: DB3.1
  Copy number: Unknown
Gene/Insert
  Cloning method: Unknown
  Sequencing primers: 5′ pBAD-F; 3′ pBAD-R
Terms and licenses: Academic/Nonprofit Terms; Industry Terms: Not Available to Industry
How to cite: pBXCA3GH was a gift from Raimund Dutzler & Eric Geertsma (Addgene plasmid # 47071 ; http://n2t.net/addgene:47071 ; RRID:Addgene_47071)
