>Addgene plasmid #47071 | pBXCA3GH | addgene partial sequence | sequence record 73138 | CAT-R 5'-GCAACTGACTGAAATGCCTC-3'
TCAACGGTGGTATATCCAGTGATTTTTTTCTCCATTTTAGCTTCCTTAGCTCCTGAAAATCTCGACGGAT
CCTAACTCAAAATCCACACATTATACGAGCCGGAAGCATAAAGTGTAAAGCCTGGGGTGCCTAATGCGGC
CGCCATAGTGACTGGATATGTTGTGTTTTACAGTATTATGTAGTCTGTTTTTTATGCAAAATCTAATTTA
ATATATTGATATTTATATCATTTTACGTTTCTCGTTCAGCTTTTTTGTACAAACTTGTGATATCGAATTC
GCTAGCTACCTTTCTCTTCTTTTTTGGATCTACCTTTCTCTTCTTTTTTGGGGATCCACTAGTTTTGCTC
TTCTGCAGGTCTGAACGATATCTTCGAAGCTCAGAAAATCGAATGGCACGAATTAGAAGTTTTGTTTCAA
GGTCCACAATTCAGCAAAGGAGAAGAACTTTTCACTGGAGTTGTCCCAATTCTTGTTGAATTAGATGGTG
ATGTTAATGGGCACAAATTTTCTGTCAGTGGAGAGGGTGAAGGTGATGCTACATACGGAAAACTCACCCT
TAAATTTATTTGCACTACTGGAAAACTACCTGTTCCTTGGCCAACACTTGTCACTACTCTGACCTATGGT
GTTCAATGCTTTTCCCGTTATCCGGATCACATGAAACGGCATGACTTTTTCAAGAGTGCCATGCCCGAAG
GTTATGTACAGGAACGCACTATATCTTTCAAAGATGACGGGAACTACAAGACGCGTGCTGAAGTCAAGTT
TGAAGGTGATACCCTTGTTAATCGTATCGAGTTAAAGGGTATTGATTTTAAAGAAGATGGAAACATTCTC
GGACACAAACTAGAGTACAACTATAACTCACACAATGTATACATCACGGCAGACAAAC
