>Addgene plasmid #47071 | pBXCA3GH | addgene partial sequence | sequence record 73139 | pBAD-F 5'-ATGCCATAGCATTTTTATCC-3'
TCGCAACTCTCTACTGTTTCTCCATACCCGTTTTTTGGGCTAACAGGAGGAATTAACCATGAGTTGAAGA
GCGACCTGCAGACTGGCTGTGTATAAGGGAGCCTGACATTTATATTCCCCAGAACATCAGGTTAATGGCG
TTTTTGATGTCATTTTCGCGGTGGCTGAGATCAGCCACTTCTTCCCCGATAACGGAGACCGGCACACTGG
CCATATCGGTGGTCATCATGCGCCAGCTTTCATCCCCGATATGCACCACCGGGTAAAGTTCACGGGAGAC
TTTATCTGACAGCAGACGTGCACTGGCCAGGGGGATCACCATCCGTCGCCCGGGCGTGTCAATAATATCA
CTCTGTACATCCACAAACAGACGATAACGGCTCTCTCTTTTATAGGTGTAAACCTTAAACTGCATTTCAC
CAGCCCCTGTTCTCGTCAGCAAAAGAGCCGTTCATTTCAATAAACCGGGCGACCTCAGCCATCCCTTCCT
GATTTTCCGCTTTCCAGCGTTCGGCACGCAGACGACGGGCTTCATTCTGCATGGTTGTGCTTACCAGACC
GGAGATATTGACATCATATATGCCTTGAGCAACTGATAGCTGTCGCTGTCAACTGTCACTGTAATACGCT
GCTTCATAGCATACCTCTTTTTGACATACTTCGGGTATACATATCAGTATATATTCTTATACCGCAAAAA
TCAGCGCGCAAATACGCATACTGTTATCTGGCTTTTAGTAAGCCGGATCCACGCGTTTACGCCCCGCCCT
GCCACTCATCGCAGTACTGTTGTAATTCATTAAGCATTCTGCCGACATGGAAGCCATCACAAACGGCATG
ATGAACCTGAATCGCCAGCGGCATCAGCACCTTGTCGCCTTGCGTATAATATTTGCCCATGGTGAAAACG
GG
