>Addgene plasmid #47071 | pBXCA3GH | addgene partial sequence | sequence record 79164 | pBAD-rev
AGCTGGAGACCGTTTAAACTCAATGATGATGATGATGATGGTCGACGGCGCTATTCAGATCCTCTTCTGA
GATGAGTTTTTGTTCTAGATGGTCGACTTAATGATGGTGATGATGATGGTGATGATGATGACTAGTTTTG
TAGAGCTCATCCATGCCATGTGTAATCCCAGCAGCAGTTACAAACTCAAGAAGGACCATGTGGTCACGCT
TTTCGTTGGGATCTTTCGAAAGGGCAGATTGTGTCGACAGGTAATGGTTGTCTGGTAAAAGGACAGGGCC
ATCGCCAATTGGAGTATTTTGTTGATAATGGTCTGCTAGTTGAACGGAACCATCTTCAATGTTGTGGCGA
ATTTTGAAGTTAGCTTTGATTCCATTCTTTTGTTTGTCTGCCGTGATGTATACATTGTGTGAGTTATAGT
TGTACTCTAGTTTGTGTCCGAGAATGTTTCCATCTTCTTTAAAATCAATACCCTTTAACTCGATACGATT
AACAAGGGTATCACCTTCAAACTTGACTTCAGCACGCGTCTTGTAGTTCCCGTCATCTTTGAAAGATATA
GTGCGTTCCTGTACATAACCTTCGGGCATGGCACTCTTGAAAAAGTCATGCCGTTTCATGTGATCCGGAT
AACGGGAAAAGCATTGAACACCATAGGTCAGAGTAGTGACAAGTGTTGGCCAAGGAACAGGTAGTTTTCC
AGTAGTGCAAATAAATTTAAGGGTGAGTTTTCCGTATGTAGCATCACCTTCACCCTCTCCACTGACAGAA
AATTTGTGCCCATTAACATCACCATCTAATTCAACAAGAATTGGGACAACTCCAGTGAAAAGTTCTTCTC
CTTTGCTGAATTGTGGACCTTGAAACAAAACTTCTAATTCGTGCCATTCGATTTTCTGAGCTTCGAAGA
